Addgene plasmid #84781: pEX-A-U6-MiSgRNA_PuroR
Purpose: Expresses minor satellite-specific sgRNA.
Depositing lab: Heinrich Leonhardt. Depositing organization: Ludwig-Maximilians-Universitaet Muenchen (LMU). Publication: Determination of Local Chromatin Composition by CasID. Schmidtmann E, Anton T, Rombaut P, Herzog F, Leonhardt H. Nucleus. 2016 Sep 27:0. 10.1080/19491034.2016.1239000 PubMed 27676121.
Backbone
  Vector backbone: pEX-A
  Backbone size w/o insert (bp): 5314
  Total vector size (bp): 5334
  Vector type: Mammalian Expression, Bacterial Expression, CRISPR
  Selectable markers: Puromycin
Growth in bacteria
  Bacterial resistance: Ampicillin, 100 μg/mL
  Growth temperature: 37°C
  Growth strain: DH5alpha
  Copy number: High Copy
Gene/Insert
  Gene/Insert name: minor satellite-specific sgRNA
  gRNA/shRNA sequence: ACACTGAAAAACACATTCGT
  Promoter: U6
  Cloning method: Ligation Independent Cloning
  Sequencing primers: 5′ 5´- GAG GGC CTA TTT CCC ATG ATT C-3´
Terms and licenses: Academic/Nonprofit Terms; Industry Terms: Not Available to Industry
How to cite: pEX-A-U6-MiSgRNA_PuroR was a gift from Heinrich Leonhardt (Addgene plasmid # 84781 ; http://n2t.net/addgene:84781 ; RRID:Addgene_84781)
