[The description below was written by a language model from this plasmid's Addgene catalogue record and pLannotate feature annotations shown in this document.]
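Description:
pEX-A-U6-MiSgRNA_PuroR is a 5.3 kb CRISPR guide RNA expression plasmid built on the pEX-A backbone. It delivers a single guide RNA directed against minor satellite repeats into mammalian cells. It is propagated in E. coli as a high-copy plasmid through a ColE1/pUC-type origin and selected with ampicillin via the β-lactamase gene and its native promoter. The backbone also carries remnants typical of cloning vectors, including a lac promoter/operator with CAP binding site and small fragments of lacI, rop and bom, which have no evident role in the construct's function.

The payload is a human U6 RNA polymerase III promoter followed by the 20-nucleotide minor satellite-specific spacer and the Streptococcus pyogenes Cas9 gRNA scaffold. Together these produce a complete sgRNA that can recruit Cas9 or a Cas9 derivative supplied from another construct, as no Cas9 is encoded here. The cassette is flanked by partial attB1 and attB2 Gateway sites, apparently left over from its construction.

A separate mammalian selection cassette uses the mouse PGK promoter to drive a puromycin N-acetyltransferase coding sequence. This is followed almost immediately by a truncated herpes simplex virus thymidine kinase (ΔTK) and terminated by the bovine growth hormone polyadenylation signal. The arrangement suggests a Puro-ΔTK fusion, which would allow positive selection with puromycin and potentially negative selection with nucleoside analogues such as ganciclovir, although the record lists only puromycin as the selectable marker.

The associated publication concerns determining local chromatin composition with a method called CasID. This is consistent with using the plasmid to target a Cas9-based protein to minor satellite repeats.
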