Features (pLannotate 1.2.2; 17 found; start..end, strand, type, name):
      1..18      +  protein_bind   attB1 (fragment): mutant version of attB; recombination site for the Gateway® BP reaction BP Clonase™
     70..310     +  promoter       U6 promoter: RNA polymerase III promoter for human U6 snRNA
    340..415     +  misc_RNA       gRNA scaffold: guide RNA scaffold for the Streptococcus pyogenes CRISPR/Cas9 system
    427..448     -  protein_bind   attB2 (fragment): mutant version of attB; recombination site for the Gateway® BP reaction BP Clonase™
    497..513     -  protein_bind   lac operator: The lac repressor binds to the lac operator to inhibit transcription in E. coli. This inhibition can be relieved by adding lactose or isopropyl-β-D-thiogalactopyranoside (IPTG). lac repressor encoded by lacI
    521..551     -  promoter       lac promoter: promoter for the E. coli lac operon
    566..587     -  protein_bind   CAP binding site: CAP binding activates transcription in the presence of cAMP. E. coli catabolite activator protein
    600..692     -  CDS            lacI (fragment): lac repressor; lacI; The lac repressor binds to the lac operator to inhibit transcription in E. coli. This inhibition can be relieved by adding lactose or isopropyl-β-D-thiogalactopyranoside (IPTG).
    875..1463    -  rep_origin     ori: high-copy-number ColE1/pMB1/pBR322/pUC origin of replication
   1634..2494    -  CDS            AmpR: β-lactamase; bla; confers resistance to ampicillin, carbenicillin, and related antibiotics
   2495..2599    -  promoter       AmpR promoter: bla
   2694..2729    +  CDS            rop (fragment): Rop protein, which maintains plasmids at low copy number; rop
   2831..2882    +  misc_feature   bom (fragment): basis of mobility region from pBR322
   2898..3397    +  promoter       PGK promoter: mouse phosphoglycerate kinase 1 promoter
   3421..4017    +  CDS            PuroR (fragment): puromycin N-acetyltransferase; pac from Streptomyces; confers resistance to puromycin
   4024..5019    +  CDS            ΔTK: truncated herpes simplex virus thymidine kinase (Salomon et al., 1995) confers sensitivity to nucleoside analogs such as acyclovir or ganciclovir
   5078..5302    +  polyA_signal   bGH poly(A) signal: bovine growth hormone polyadenylation signal
>Addgene plasmid #84781 | pEX-A-U6-MiSgRNA_PuroR | depositor full sequence | sequence record 162537 | pEX-A-U6-MiSgRNA_PuroR sequence 5334 bps
TGTACAAAAAAGCAGGCTTTAAAGGAACCAATTCAGTCGACTGGATCCGGTACCAAGGTCGGGCAGGAAG
AGGGCCTATTTCCCATGATTCCTTCATATTTGCATATACGATACAAGGCTGTTAGAGAGATAATTAGAAT
TAATTTGACTGTAAACACAAAGATATTAGTACAAAATACGTGACGTAGAAAGTAATAATTTCTTGGGTAG
TTTGCAGTTTTAAAATTATGTTTTAAAATGGACTATCATATGCTTACCGTAACTTGAAAGTATTTCGATT
TCTTGGCTTTATATATCTTGTGGAAAGGACGAAACACCGACACTGAAAAACACATTCGTGTTTTAGAGCT
AGAAATAGCAAGTTAAAATAAGGCTAGTCCGTTATCAACTTGAAAAAGTGGCACCGAGTCGGTGCTTTTT
TTCTAGACCCAGCTTTCTTGTACAAAGTTGGCATTAACCTGCGGCCGCAAGCTTGGATCCGAATTCCTGT
GTGAAATTGTTATCCGCTCACAATTCCACACAACATACGAGCCGGAAGCATAAAGTGTAAAGCCTGGGGT
GCCTAATGAGTGAGCTAACTCACATTAATTGCGTTGCGCTCACTGCCCGCTTTCCAGTCGGGAAACCTGT
CGTGCCAGCTGCATTAATGAATCGGCCAACGCGCGGGGAGAGGCGGTTTGCGTATTGGGCGCTCTTCCGC
TTCCTCGCTCACTGACTCGCTGCGCTCGGTCGTTCGGCTGCGGCGAGCGGTATCAGCTCACTCAAAGGCG
GTAATACGGTTATCCACAGAATCAGGGGATAACGCAGGAAAGAACATGTGAGCAAAAGGCCAGCAAAAGG
CCAGGAACCGTAAAAAGGCCGCGTTGCTGGCGTTTTTCCATAGGCTCCGCCCCCCTGACGAGCATCACAA
AAATCGACGCTCAAGTCAGAGGTGGCGAAACCCGACAGGACTATAAAGATACCAGGCGTTTCCCCCTGGA
AGCTCCCTCGTGCGCTCTCCTGTTCCGACCCTGCCGCTTACCGGATACCTGTCCGCCTTTCTCCCTTCGG
GAAGCGTGGCGCTTTCTCATAGCTCACGCTGTAGGTATCTCAGTTCGGTGTAGGTCGTTCGCTCCAAGCT
GGGCTGTGTGCACGAACCCCCCGTTCAGCCCGACCGCTGCGCCTTATCCGGTAACTATCGTCTTGAGTCC
AACCCGGTAAGACACGACTTATCGCCACTGGCAGCAGCCACTGGTAACAGGATTAGCAGAGCGAGGTATG
TAGGCGGTGCTACAGAGTTCTTGAAGTGGTGGCCTAACTACGGCTACACTAGAAGGACAGTATTTGGTAT
CTGCGCTCTGCTGAAGCCAGTTACCTTCGGAAAAAGAGTTGGTAGCTCTTGATCCGGCAAACAAACCACC
GCTGGTAGCGGTGGTTTTTTTGTTTGCAAGCAGCAGATTACGCGCAGAAAAAAAGGATCTCAAGAAGATC
CTTTGATCTTTTCTACGGGGTCTGACGCTCAGTGGAACGAAAACTCACGTTAAGGGATTTTGGTCATGAG
ATTATCAAAAAGGATCTTCACCTAGATCCTTTTAAATTAAAAATGAAGTTTTAAATCAATCTAAAGTATA
TATGAGTAAACTTGGTCTGACAGTTACCAATGCTTAATCAGTGAGGCACCTATCTCAGCGATCTGTCTAT
TTCGTTCATCCATAGTTGCCTGACTCCCCGTCGTGTAGATAACTACGATACGGGAGGGCTTACCATCTGG
CCCCAGTGCTGCAATGATACCGCGAGACCCACGCTCACCGGCTCCAGATTTATCAGCAATAAACCAGCCA
GCCGGAAGGGCCGAGCGCAGAAGTGGTCCTGCAACTTTATCCGCCTCCATCCAGTCTATTAATTGTTGCC
GGGAAGCTAGAGTAAGTAGTTCGCCAGTTAATAGTTTGCGCAACGTTGTTGCCATTGCTACAGGCATCGT
GGTGTCACGCTCGTCGTTTGGTATGGCTTCATTCAGCTCCGGTTCCCAACGATCAAGGCGAGTTACATGA
TCCCCCATGTTGTGCAAAAAAGCGGTTAGCTCCTTCGGTCCTCCGATCGTTGTCAGAAGTAAGTTGGCCG
CAGTGTTATCACTCATGGTTATGGCAGCACTGCATAATTCTCTTACTGTCATGCCATCCGTAAGATGCTT
TTCTGTGACTGGTGAGTACTCAACCAAGTCATTCTGAGAATAGTGTATGCGGCGACCGAGTTGCTCTTGC
CCGGCGTCAATACGGGATAATACCGCGCCACATAGCAGAACTTTAAAAGTGCTCATCATTGGAAAACGTT
CTTCGGGGCGAAAACTCTCAAGGATCTTACCGCTGTTGAGATCCAGTTCGATGTAACCCACTCGTGCACC
CAACTGATCTTCAGCATCTTTTACTTTCACCAGCGTTTCTGGGTGAGCAAAAACAGGAAGGCAAAATGCC
GCAAAAAAGGGAATAAGGGCGACACGGAAATGTTGAATACTCATACTCTTCCTTTTTCAATATTATTGAA
GCATTTATCAGGGTTATTGTCTCATGAGCGGATACATATTTGAATGTATTTAGAAAAATAAACAAATAGG
GGTTCCGCGCACATTTCCCCGAAAAGTGCCACCTGACGTCTAAGAAACCATTATTATCATGACATTAACC
TATAAAAATAGGCGTATCACGAGGCCCTTTCGTCTCGCGCGTTTCGGTGATGACGGTGAAAACCTCTGAC
ACATGCAGCTCCCGGAGACGGTCACAGCTTGTCTGTAAGCGGATGCCGGGAGCAGACAAGCCCGTCAGGG
CGCGTCAGCGGGTGTTGGCGGGTGTCGGGGCTGGCTTAACTATGCGGCATCAGAGCAGATTGTACTGAGA
GTGCACCATATGGGTACCGAGCTTACCGGGTAGGGGAGGCGCTTTTCCCAAGGCAGTCTGGAGCATGCGC
TTTAGCAGCCCCGCTGGGCACTTGGCGCTACACAAGTGGCCTCTGGCCTCGCACACATTCCACATCCACC
GGTAGGCGCCAACCGGCTCCGTTCTTTGGTGGCCCCTTCGCGCCACCTTCTACTCCTCCCCTAGTCAGGA
AGTTCCCCCCCGCCCCGCAGCTCGCGTCGTGCAGGACGTGACAAATGGAAGTAGCACGTCTCACTAGTCT
CGTGCAGATGGACAGCACCGCTGAGCAATGGAAGCGGGTAGGCCTTTGGGGCAGCGGCCAATAGCAGCTT
TGCTCCTTCGCTTTCTGGGCTCAGAGGCTGGGAAGGGGTGGGTCCGGGGGCGGGCTCAGGGGCGGGCTCA
GGGGCGGGGCGGGCGCCCGAAGGTCCTCCGGAGGCCCGGCATTCTGCACGCTTCAAAAGCGCACGTCTGC
CGCGCTGTTCTCCTCTTCCTCATCTCCGGGCCTTTCGACCGATCATCAAGCTTGATCCTCATGACCGAGT
ACAAGCCCACGGTGCGCCTCGCCACCCGCGACGACGTCCCCAGGGCCGTACGCACCCTCGCCGCCGCGTT
CGCCGACTACCCCGCCACGCGCCACACCGTCGATCCGGACCGCCACATCGAGCGGGTCACCGAGCTGCAA
GAACTCTTCCTCACGCGCGTCGGGCTCGACATCGGCAAGGTGTGGGTCGCGGACGACGGCGCCGCGGTGG
CGGTCTGGACCACGCCGGAGAGCGTCGAAGCGGGGGCGGTGTTCGCCGAGATCGGCCCGCGCATGGCCGA
GTTGAGCGGTTCCCGGCTGGCCGCGCAGCAACAGATGGAAGGCCTCCTGGCGCCGCACCGGCCCAAGGAG
CCCGCGTGGTTCCTGGCCACCGTCGGCGTCTCGCCCGACCACCAGGGCAAGGGTCTGGGCAGCGCCGTCG
TGCTCCCCGGAGTGGAGGCGGCCGAGCGCGCCGGGGTGCCCGCCTTCCTGGAGACCTCCGCGCCCCGCAA
CCTCCCCTTCTACGAGCGGCTCGGCTTCACCGTCACCGCCGACGTCGAGGTGCCCGAAGGACCGCGCACC
TGGTGCATGACCCGCAAGCCCGGTGCCGGATCCATGCCCACGCTACTGCGGGTTTATATAGACGGTCCCC
ACGGGATGGGGAAAACCACCACCACGCAACTGCTGGTGGCCCTGGGTTCGCGCGACGATATCGTCTACGT
ACCCGAGCCGATGACTTACTGGCGGGTGCTGGGGGCTTCCGAGACAATCGCGAACATCTACACCACACAA
CACCGCCTCGACCAGGGTGAGATATCGGCCGGGGACGCGGCGGTGGTAATGACAAGCGCCCAGATAACAA
TGGGCATGCCTTATGCCGTGACCGACGCCGTTCTGGCTCCTCATATCGGGGGGGAGGCTGGGAGCTCACA
TGCCCCGCCCCCGGCCCTCACCCTCATCTTCGACCGCCATCCCATCGCCGCCCTCCTGTGCTACCCGGCC
GCGCGGTACCTTATGGGCAGCATGACCCCCCAGGCCGTGCTGGCGTTCGTGGCCCTCATCCCGCCGACCT
TGCCCGGCACCAACATCGTGCTTGGGGCCCTTCCGGAGGACAGACACATCGACCGCCTGGCCAAACGCCA
GCGCCCCGGCGAGCGGCTGGACCTGGCTATGCTGGCTGCGATTCGCCGCGTTTACGGGCTACTTGCCAAT
ACGGTGCGGTATCTGCAGTGCGGCGGGTCGTGGCGGGAGGACTGGGGACAGCTTTCGGGGACGGCCGTGC
CGCCCCAGGGTGCCGAGCCCCAGAGCAACGCGGGCCCACGACCCCATATCGGGGACACGTTATTTACCCT
GTTTCGGGCCCCCGAGTTGCTGGCCCCCAACGGCGACCTGTATAACGTGTTTGCCTGGGCCTTGGACGTC
TTGGCCAAACGCCTCCGTTCCATGCACGTCTTTATCCTGGATTACGACCAATCGCCCGCCGGCTGCCGGG
ACGCCCTGCTGCAACTTACCTCCGGGATGGTCCAGACCCACGTCACCACCCCCGGCTCCATACCGACGAT
ATGCGACCTGGCGCGCACGTTTGCCCGGGAGATGGGGGAGGCTAACTGAGCTCTAGAGCGGCCAGTGTCG
CGGTATCGATGATCTAGAGCTCGCTGATCAGCCTCGACTGTGCCTTCTAGTTGCCAGCCATCTGTTGTTT
GCCCCTCCCCCGTGCCTTCCTTGACCCTGGAAGGTGCCACTCCCACTGTCCTTTCCTAATAAAATGAGGA
AATTGCATCGCATTGTCTGAGTAGGTGTCATTCTATTCTGGGGGGTGGGGTGGGGCAGGACAGCAAGGGG
GAGGATTGGGAAGACAATAGCAGGCATGCTGGGGATGCGGTGGGCTCTATGGCTTCTGAGGCGGAACAGC
TCGCGGCCGCAAGC
