>Addgene plasmid #84781 | pEX-A-U6-MiSgRNA_PuroR | addgene partial sequence | sequence record 167050 | Puro-F2 5'-ctcggcttcaccgtcacc-3'
CCGAAGGACCGCGCACCTGGTGCATGACCCGCAAGCCCGGTGCCGGATCCATGCCCACGCTACTGCGGGT
TTATATAGACGGTCCCCACGGGATGGGGAAAACCACCACCACGCAACTGCTGGTGGCCCTGGGTTCGCGC
GACGATATCGTCTACGTACCCGAGCCGATGACTTACTGGCGGGTGCTGGGGGCTTCCGAGACAATCGCGA
ACATCTACACCACACAACACCGCCTCGACCAGGGTGAGATATCGGCCGGGGACGCGGCGGTGGTAATGAC
AAGCGCCCAGATAACAATGGGCATGCCTTATGCCGTGACCGACGCCGTTCTGGCTCCTCATATCGGGGGG
GAGGCTGGGAGCTCACATGCCCCGCCCCCGGCCCTCACCCTCATCTTCGACCGCCATCCCATCGCCGCCC
TCCTGTGCTACCCGGCCGCGCGGTACCTTATGGGCAGCATGACCCCCCAGGCCGTGCTGGCGTTCGTGGC
CCTCATCCCGCCGACCTTGCCCGGCACCAACATCGTGCTTGGGGCCCTTCCGGAGGACAGACACATCGAC
CGCCTGGCCAAACGCCAGCGCCCCGGCGAGCGGCTGGACCTGGCTATGCTGGCTGCGATTCGCCGCGTTT
ACGGGCTACTTGCCAATACGGTGCGGTATCTGCAGTGCGGCGGGTCGTGGCGGGAGGACTGGGGACAGCT
TTCGGGGACGGCCGTGCCGCCCCAGGGTGCCGAGCCCCAGAGCAACGCGGGCCCACGACCCCATATCGGG
GACACGTTATTTACCCTGTTTCGGGCCCCCGAGTTGCTGGCCCCCAACGGCGACCTGTATAACGTGTTTG
CCTGGGCCTTGGACGTCTTGGCCAAACGCCTCCGTTCCATGCAC
