>Addgene plasmid #84781 | pEX-A-U6-MiSgRNA_PuroR | addgene partial sequence | sequence record 167051 | pBR322ori-F 5'-GGGAAACGCCTGGTATCTTT-3'
GGGTTTCGCCACCTCTGACTTGAGCGTCGATTTTTGTGATGCTCGTCAGGGGGGCGGAGCCTATGGAAAA
ACGCCAGCAACGCGGCCTTTTTACGGTTCCTGGCCTTTTGCTGGCCTTTTGCTCACATGTTCTTTCCTGC
GTTATCCCCTGATTCTGTGGATAACCGTATTACCGCCTTTGAGTGAGCTGATACCGCTCGCCGCAGCCGA
ACGACCGAGCGCAGCGAGTCAGTGAGCGAGGAAGCGGAAGAGCGCCCAATACGCAAACCGCCTCTCCCCG
CGCGTTGGCCGATTCATTAATGCAGCTGGCACGACAGGTTTCCCGACTGGAAAGCGGGCAGTGAGCGCAA
CGCAATTAATGTGAGTTAGCTCACTCATTAGGCACCCCAGGCTTTACACTTTATGCTTCCGGCTCGTATG
TTGTGTGGAATTGTGAGCGGATAACAATTTCACACAGGAATTCGGATCCAAGCTTGCGGCCGCAGGTTAA
TGCCAACTTTGTACAAGAAAGCTGGGTCTAGAAAAAAAGCACCGACTCGGTGCCACTTTTTCAAGTTGAT
AACGGACTAGCCTTATTTTAACTTGCTATTTCTAGCTCTAAAACAC
